>Addgene plasmid #245487 | pR2B6 | addgene full sequence | sequence record 492314 | Addgene NGS Result
AAGCTTGAATTCTTGCTTGTCTTCACAGAGTGGGGCCCACTGCATCCACCCCAGTACATTAAAAACGTCC
GCAATGTGTTATTAAGTTGTCTAAGCGTCAATTTGTTTACACCACAATATATCCTGCCACCAGCCAGCCA
ACAGCTCCCCGACCGGCAGCTCGGCACAAAATCACCACTCGATACAGGCAGCCCATCAGTCAGATCAGGA
TCTCCTTTGCGACGCTCACCGGGCTGGTTGCCCTCGCCGCTGGGCTGGCGGCCGTCTATGGCCCTGCAAA
CGCGCCAGAAACGCCGTCGAAGCCGTGTGCGAGACACCGCGGCCGCCGGCGTTGTGGATACCTCGCGGAA
AACTTGGCCCTCACTGACAGATGAGGGGCGGACGTTGACACTTGAGGGGCCGACTCACCCGGCGCGGCGT
TGACAGATGAGGGGCAGGCTCGATTTCGGCCGGCGACGTGGAGCTGGCCAGCCTCGCAAATCGGCGAAAA
CGCCTGATTTTACGCGAGTTTCCCACAGATGATGTGGACAAGCCTGGGGATAAGTGCCCTGCGGTATTGA
CACTTGAGGGGCGCGACTACTGACAGATGAGGGGCGCGATCCTTGACACTTGAGGGGCAGAGTGCTGACA
GATGAGGGGCGCACCTATTGACATTTGAGGGGCTGTCCACAGGCAGAAAATCCAGCATTTGCAAGGGTTT
CCGCCCGTTTTTCGGCCACCGCTAACCTGTCTTTTAACCTGCTTTTAAACCAATATTTATAAACCTTGTT
TTTAACCAGGGCTGCGCCCTGTGCGCGTGACCGCGCACGCCGAAGGGGGGTGCCCCCCCTTCTCGAACCC
TCCCGGCCCGCTAACGCGGGCCTCCCATCCCCCCAGGGGCTGCGCCCCTCGGCCGCGAACGGCCTCACCC
CAAAAATGGCAGCGCTGGCCAATTCGTGCGCGGAACCCCTATTTGTTTATTTTTCTAAATACATTCAAAT
ATGTATCCGCTCATGAGACAATAACCTTGATAAATGCTTCAATAATATTGAAAAAGGAAGAGTATGAGTA
TTCAACATTTCCGTGTCGCCCTTATTCCCTTTTTTGCGGCATTTTGCCTTCCTGTTTTTGCTCACCCAGA
AACGCTGGTGAAAGTAAAAGATGCTGAAGATCAGTTGGGTGCACGAGTGGGTTACATCGAACTGGATCTC
AACAGCGGTAAGATCCTTGAGAGTTTTCGCCCCGAAGAACGTTTTCCAATGATGAGCACTTTTAAAGTTC
TGCTATGTGGCGCGGTATTATCCCGTATTGACGCCGGGCAAGAGCAACTCGGTCGCCGCATACACTATTC
TCAGAATGACTTGGTTGAGTACTCACCAGTCACAGAAAAGCATCTTACGGATGGCATGACAGTAAGAGAA
TTATGCAGTGCTGCCATAACCATGAGTGATAACACTGCGGCCAACTTACTTCTGACAACGATCGGAGGAC
CGAAGGAGCTAACCGCTTTTTTGCACAACATGGGGGATCATGTAACTCGCCTTGATCGTTGGGAACCGGA
GCTGAATGAAGCCATACCAAACGACGAGCGTGACACCACGATGCCTGTAGCAATGGCAACAACGTTGCGC
AAACTATTAACTGGCGAACTACTTACTCTAGCTTCCCGGCAACAATTAATAGACTGGATGGAGGCGGATA
AAGTTGCAGGACCACTTCTGCGCTCGGCCCTTCCGGCTGGCTGGTTTATTGCTGATAAATCTGGAGCCGG
TGAGCGTGGTTCTCGCGGTATCATTGCAGCACTGGGGCCAGATGGTAAGCCCTCCCGTATCGTAGTTATC
TACACGACGGGGAGTCAGGCAACTATGGATGAACGAAATAGACAGATCGCTGAGATAGGTGCCTCACTGA
TTAAGCATTGGTAACTGTCAGACCAAGTTTACTCATATATACTTTAGATTGATTTAAAACTTCATTTTTA
ATTTAAAAGGATCTAGGTGAAGATCCTTTTTGATAATCTCATGACCAAAATCCCTTAACGTGAGTTTTCG
TTCCACTGAGCGTCAGACCCCGTAGAAAAGATCAAAGGATCTTCTTGAGATCCTTTTTTTCTGCGCGTAA
TCTGCTGCTTGCAAACAAAAAAACCACCGCTACCAGCGGTGGTTTGTTTGCCGGATCAAGAGCTACCAAC
TCTTTTTCCGAAGGTAACTGGCTTCAGCAGAGCGCAGATACCAAATACTGTTCTTCTAGTGTAGCCGTAG
TTAGGCCACCACTTCAAGAACTCTGTAGCACCGCCTACATACCTCGCTCTGCTAATCCTGTTACCAGTGG
CTGCTGCCAGTGGCGATAAGTCGTGTCTTACCGGGTTGGACTCAAGACGATAGTTACCGGATAAGGCGCA
GCGGTCGGGCTGAACGGGGGGTTCGTGCACACAGCCCAGCTTGGAGCGAACGACCTACACCGAACTGAGA
TACCTACAGCGTGAGCTATGAGAAAGCGCCACGCTTCCCGAAGGGAGAAAGGCGGACAGGTATCCGGTAA
GCGGCAGGGTCGGAACAGGAGAGCGCACGAGGGAGCTTCCAGGGGGAAACGCCTGGTATCTTTATAGTCC
TGTCGGGTTTCGCCACCTCTGACTTGAGCGTCGATTTTTGTGATGCTCGTCAGGGGGGCGGAGCCTATGG
AAAAACGCCAGCAACGCGGCCTTTTTACGGTTCCTGGCAGATCCTAGATGTGGCGCAACGATGCCGGCGA
CAAGCAGGAGCGCACCGACTTCTTCCGCATCAAGTGTTTTGGCTCTCAGGCCGAGGCCCACGGCAAGTAT
TTGGGCAAGGGGTCGCTGGTATTCGTGCAGGGCAAGATTCGGAATACCAAGTACGAGAAGGACGGCCAGA
CGGTCTACGGGACCGACTTCATTGCCGATAAGGTGGATTATCTGGACACCAAGGCACCAGGCGGGTCAAA
TCAGGAATAAGGGCACATTGCCCCGGCGTGAGTCGGGGCAATCCCGCAAGGAGGGTGAATGAATCGGACG
TTTGACCGGAAGGCATACAGGCAAGAACTGATCGACGCGGGGTTTTCCGCCGAGGATGCCGAAACCATCG
CAAGCCGCACCGTCATGCGTGCGCCCCGCGAAACCTTCCAGTCCGTCGGCTCGATGGTCCAGCAAGCTAC
GGCCAAGATCGAGCGCGACAGCGTGCAACTGGCTCCCCCTGCCCTGCCCGCGCCATCGGCCGCCGTGGAG
CGTTCGCGTCGTCTTGAACAGGAGGCGGCAGGTTTGGCGAAGTCGATGACCATCGACACGCGAGGAACTA
TGACGACCAAGAAGCGAAAAACCGCCGGCGAGGACCTGGCAAAACAGGTCAGCGAGGCCAAGCAGGCCGC
GTTGCTGAAACACACGAAGCAGCAGATCAAGGAAATGCAGCTTTCCTTGTTCGATATTGCGCCGTGGCCG
GACACGATGCGAGCGATGCCAAACGACACGGCCCGCTCTGCCCTGTTCACCACGCGCAACAAGAAAATCC
CGCGCGAGGCGCTGCAAAACAAGGTCATTTTCCACGTCAACAAGGACGTGAAGATCACCTACACCGGCGT
CGAGCTGCGGGCCGACGATGACGAACTGGTGTGGCAGCAGGTGTTGGAGTACGCGAAGCGCACCCCTATC
GGCGAGCCGATCACCTTCACGTTCTACGAGCTTTGCCAGGACCTGGGCTGGTCGATCAATGGCCGGTATT
ACACGAAGGCCGAGGAATGCCTGTCGCGCCTACAGGCGACGGCGATGGGCTTCACGTCCGACCGCGTTGG
GCACCTGGAATCGGTGTCGCTGCTGCACCGCTTCCGCGTCCTGGACCGTGGCAAGAAAACGTCCCGTTGC
CAGGTCCTGATCGACGAGGAAATCGTCGTGCTGTTTGCTGGCGACCACTACACGAAATTCATATGGGAGA
AGTACCGCAAGCTGTCGCCGACGGCCCGACGGATGTTCGACTATTTCAGCTCGCACCGGGAGCCGTACCC
GCTCAAGCTGGAAACCTTCCGCCTCATGTGCGGATCGGATTCCACCCGCGTGAAGAAGTGGCGCGAGCAG
GTCGGCGAAGCCTGCGAAGAGTTGCGAGGCAGCGGCCTGGTGGAACACGCCTGGGTCAATGATGACCTGG
TGCATTGCAAACGCTAGGGCCTTGTGGGGTCAGTTCCGGCTGGGGGTTCAGCAGCCAGCGCCTGATCTGG
GGAACCCTGTGGTTGGCATGCACATACAAATGGACGAACGGATAAACCTTTTCACGCCCTTTTAAATATC
CGATTATTCTAATAAACGCTCTTTTCTCTTAGGTTTACCCGCCAATATATCCTGTCAAACACTGATAGTT
TAAACCACTTCGTGCAGAAGACAATAGTGGAGCGGTTTTTCAGTGACCTCTCTAAAGTGATATATTCCCG
ACAAAATGGTTATTTTACAAAAAAAATAATCATTTTTTTTCAAATTATTCATTTATATGGGTTAGAATAC
TCAATTTCCCTGTGTTATTTAATTTAAAATCATTTCCAATATACAAACATACTTTATTATCTGATTATTT
ATAATAAATTTTCATAAAGTTTCACCTAATCTTTTATTCCTTATATTATAAAATTTATCCATCCAAATCA
AACTTATTTTGTATAATTTAAAAGTATTTTCAATATAATCATTTGGTTTGTGGTGACGTAGTAAAACATA
TGAAATATATGATGTATAACTTATTGATCAATGTTCAAATTTTGACACTACTCGGTCCTGTGGCCATAAA
TGTTTGTCGGCATTGACTCCAAAACATGAAGTATCCTCTTTAATAAATTAAAGTTTTTTTTTGTCACTTG
TCACACTCTCATGCATTATACAAAATGTCATTTTGTCATAATTTTGAGATATTTATTTTTCATTTGTCAT
TTACTTCACTTTTTATTTTTGAATATATCCTTAATTTAGTTTTTATAAATTAACCATATCATAATAACTA
TATTAATTTTAAATTTTGAATTTCAAACTTCAATCGAAACTTTAAATAAATTTACAATTGAAACGTTTGT
ATTTAACATTTTGTTATAATTAGACATTTGATACACGAGTCAGATAACTAAACACATAATTTTAATTTAT
TTTTTTCATTTTTTTTTTATAATTCTTACTTATTCCAAATTTCAAATTCAAATAAATTTGCTGTTTAATC
ATTCGTATTTAACATTTTATTGTAATCAACCCGTATAATATACAAGTATCACAACTACTAACCTCATATT
TGCAGCGAAAGATTATTCGGCGTGCAAAAGCAGGGCAAAAAAACCCTTGTTAGAAAGTTTCTTTTCCAAA
ATAAAAAATTAAAAAATAAAAGTATTTTCAATATCAATAACATACTCTATTCTCTAATTATTTATTACTA
ACTTTTCAAAGAGATTAACCTAATCTTGTATTCCTTAAATTATAAAATTTACAAATTATATGGATCCAAA
ACCAAATATCCCATCGACTCAAGATTTAAGTTAAAAGTTTCTTGGACGAAACACAAAGAAAAGATATTAT
CCTAACCCAAAAGATGACGGCAGCCTTAGAAATCACCGCCACTGATTAAATATCGGAATCCAACGACTCT
AATTTCAGACCCTTCATCAACTTTTTATTGACACGTGTCATATTTTCGTCCGTTTGTTATCTAACAACCC
GTAGCGTTAGCCTTCCTTTTCGTGAAGAAACCTTTTCTTATCCTATAAATCCACCCCCAAATCCATCATC
TTCCTTCATCCTGCAATCATCTTTATCTTCAAAGCTCTGACTTCTTCAATTCTCCCAAGGTATTATCTTT
TTTATTCTTTTATGTTTGTTTAGTTTTTGAACAGTTTATTTTCAATCGATTAAAGGTTATTATTGTTTTT
GATCTGTTTGTGGCTTTTGATTTAAGATATAACCTGATGTTGTAATTAACACGATTGATAGTGTCTTAAT
ATGTTTTAATTATGGTTTCTAGATCTAATCATCGAATTTATTAACGATCTGTTATAGTTTCGTGTTTTCG
ATCGTTTTTCAACAAGTCAATTCCAAAATCGATGTTATTGTATAAAAGCTTCGAACGACGATTTTTTGTA
AATTAATTCACGATCTAAGTTTTCAATTTCAGAGAATAAAGTTGTTGATTTGTTTTTGAATTGTAATCTG
ATCTCTGTTTCAAGTACGATATGAATTTGTTTGTTGATGAATTGATGATAAAACTGTTTTCGTTTTCTAA
TAATTGTTTCGTTCTTTTTTTAACAGAATGATGGATCATGCGACCCTCGCCATGATCCTCGCGATCTGGT
TCATCAGCTTCCACTTCATCAAGCTGCTGTTCTCCCAGCAGACCACCAAGCTGCTTCCGCCAGGACCAAA
GCCGCTTCCGATCATCGGCAACATCCTTGAGGTGGGCAAGAAGCCGCATCGGTCCTTCGCCAACCTCGCC
AAGATTCACGGCCCACTCATTTCCCTCAGACTCGGCTCTGTGACCACCATCGTTGTGTCCTCTGCCGACG
TGGCCAAAGAGATGTTCCTCAAGAAGGATCACCCGCTCTCCAACCGCACGATCCCGAATAGTGTTACAGC
CGGCGACCACCACAAGCTCACCATGTCTTGGCTCCCGGTGTCTCCGAAGTGGCGCAACTTCCGCAAGATT
ACCGCCGTGCATCTGCTCTCCCCACAGAGACTCGATGCCTGCCAGACATTCAGGCACGCCAAGGTGCAGC
AGCTCTACGAGTACGTTCAAGAGTGCGCCCAGAAAGGCCAGGCCGTGGATATTGGCAAGGCCGCCTTTAC
GACCAGCCTCAACCTCCTCAGCAAGCTGTTCTTCAGCGTCGAGCTGGCGCACCACAAGTCCCATACCAGC
CAAGAGTTCAAAGAGCTGATCTGGAACATCATGGAAGATATAGGCAAGCCGAACTACGCCGACTACTTCC
CGATTCTCGGCTGCGTTGACCCATCTGGCATTAGAAGAAGGCTCGCCTGCTCCTTCGACAAGCTGATCGC
CGTGTTCCAGGGCATCATCTGCGAGAGACTCGCCCCAGATTCCTCCACCACAACTACCACCACCACCGAC
GACGTGCTCGATGTGCTCCTCCAGCTGTTCAAGCAGAACGAGCTGACGATGGGCGAGATCAACCACCTCC
TCGTGGACATCTTCGACGCCGGCACCGATACCACATCCTCCACATTCGAGTGGGTGATGACCGAGCTGAT
CCGCAATCCAGAGATGATGGAAAAGGCCCAAGAGGAAATCAAGCAGGTCCTCGGCAAGGACAAGCAGATC
CAAGAGTCCGACATCATCAACCTGCCGTACCTCCAGGCGATCATCAAAGAGACACTCCGCCTCCATCCGC
CGACCGTGTTCTTGCTCCCAAGAAAGGCCGACACCGATGTCGAGCTGTACGGCTACATCGTGCCGAAGGA
TGCCCAGATCCTCGTGAACCTCTGGGCCATTGGCAGGGACCCAAACGCCTGGCAGAACGCCGATATTTTC
AGCCCAGAGCGCTTCATCGGCTGCGAGATCGATGTTAAGGGCCGCGATTTCGGCCTCCTTCCATTTGGCG
CTGGCCGCAGAATTTGCCCAGGCATGAATCTCGCCATCAGGATGCTCACCCTCATGCTCGCCACACTCCT
CCAGTTCTTCAACTGGAAGCTCGAAGGCGACATCTCCCCGAAGGACCTCGACATGGACGAGAAGTTCGGC
ATTGCGCTCCAAAAGACCAAGCCGCTCAAGCTCATCCCGATTCCGCGCTACGGTAGCGGAGCTACCAATT
TTAGCCTCCTTAAGCAGGCAGGTGATGTAGAAGAGAACCCCGGGCCTATGAAGATGATGAACGGCGAGGA
CGCCAACGACCAGATGATCAAAGAGTCCTTCTTCATCACCCACGGCAACCCGATCCTCACCGTCGAGGAT
ACACATCCGCTCAGGCCGTTCTTCGAGACATGGCGCGAGAAGATTTTCTCCAAGAAGCCGAAGGCCATCC
TCATCATCTCCGGCCACTGGGAGACAGTGAAGCCAACCGTGAACGCCGTGCACATCAACGACACCATCCA
CGACTTCGACGACTACCCAGCCGCCATGTACCAGTTCAAGTACCCAGCTCCAGGCGAGCCAGAGCTTGCG
AGAAAGGTGGAAGAGATCCTCAAGAAGTCCGGGTTCGAGACAGCCGAGACAGACCAAAAGAGGGGCCTTG
ATCACGGCGCCTGGGTTCCACTCATGCTCATGTATCCAGAGGCGGACATCCCGGTGTGCCAGCTCTCAGT
TCAGCCACATCTCGACGGCACCTACCACTACAATCTCGGCAGAGCCCTCGCGCCGCTCAAGAATGATGGC
GTGCTCATTATTGGCTCCGGCAGCGCCACACATCCACTCGATGAGACACCGCACTACTTCGATGGTGTTG
CCCCTTGGGCCGCTGCCTTCGATTCTTGGCTTAGGAAGGCCCTCATCAACGGCCGCTTCGAGGAAGTGAA
CATCTACGAGAGCAAGGCCCCGAACTGGAAGCTCGCCCATCCATTTCCAGAGCACTTCTACCCGCTCCAC
GTTGTGCTCGGCGCTGCTGGTGAAAAGTGGAAGGCCGAGCTGATCCACTCCTCCTGGGATCATGGCACAC
TTTGCCACGGCTCCTACAAGTTCACCTCCGCCGGATCCGGAGCAACCAACTTTAGCCTGCTCAAGCAAGC
AGGAGATGTTGAGGAAAATCCTGGCCCCATGACCGCCATCAAGATGAACACCAACGGCGAGGGCGAGACA
CAGCACATCCTCATGATCCCGTTCATGGCGCAGGGCCACCTCAGGCCATTTCTCGAACTCGCCATGTTCC
TCTACAAGCGCTCCCACGTGATCATCACCCTGCTCACAACTCCGCTCAATGCCGGCTTCCTCAGGCACCT
CCTTCACCACCATTCCTACTCCTCCAGCGGCATCAGGATCGTCGAGCTGCCATTCAACTCCACCAACCAC
GGACTCCCACCGGGCATCGAGAACACCGATAAGCTCACACTCCCGCTCGTGGTGTCCCTCTTCCATTCCA
CCATCAGCCTCGATCCGCACCTCCGCGATTACATCTCCAGGCATTTCAGCCCAGCCAGGCCACCACTCTG
CGTGATCCATGATGTGTTCCTCGGCTGGGTTGACCAGGTGGCCAAGGATGTGGGCTCTACAGGCGTGGTG
TTCACAACAGGCGGCGCTTATGGCACATCCGCCTACGTGTCCATCTGGAACGATCTCCCGCACCAGAACT
ACTCCGACGACCAAGAGTTCCCGCTGCCAGGCTTCCCAGAGAACCATAAGTTCCGCAGGTCCCAGCTCCA
TCGGTTCCTCAGATATGCCGACGGCTCCGACGATTGGTCCAAGTATTTCCAGCCGCAGCTCCGCCAGTCC
ATGAAGTCTTTTGGCTGGCTCTGCAACTCCGTGGAAGAGATCGAGACACTCGGCTTCTCCATCCTCCGCA
ACTACACCAAGCTGCCGATCTGGGGCATCGGCCCACTTATTGCTTCCCCAGTGCAGCACTCCTCCTCCGA
CAACAATTCAACAGGCGCCGAGTTCGTGCAGTGGCTCAGCCTCAAAGAGCCGGACTCCGTCCTCTACATC
TCCTTCGGCTCCCAGAACACGATCAGCCCGACGCAGATGATGGAACTCGCTGCTGGCCTTGAGTCCTCCG
AGAAGCCATTCCTCTGGGTGATCAGAGCCCCGTTCGGCTTCGACATCAACGAAGAGATGCGCCCAGAGTG
GCTGCCAGAGGGCTTTGAGGAACGCATGAAGGTGAAGAAACAGGGCAAGCTCGTGTACAAGCTCGGCCCG
CAGCTTGAGATCCTCAACCATGAATCCATCGGCGGCTTTCTCACCCACTGCGGATGGAACAGCATCCTTG
AGTCTCTTCGCGAGGGCGTTCCGATGCTTGGATGGCCACTTGCTGCCGAGCAGGCCTACAACCTCAAGTA
CCTCGAAGATGAGATGGGCGTCGCGGTTGAGCTTGCTAGAGGCCTCGAAGGCGAGATCTCCAAAGAGAAG
GTCAAGCGCATCGTCGAGATGATCCTTGAGCGCAACGAGGGCTCCAAAGGCTGGGAGATGAAGAATCGCG
CCGTGGAAATGGGCAAAAAGCTCAAGGACGCCGTGAACGAGGAAAAAGAGCTGAAGGGCTCCTCCGTGAA
GGCGATCGACGATTTCCTCGACGCCGTCATGCAGGCCAAACTTGAGCCAAGCCTCCAGTGAGCTTTGGTT
TGGTGGTGTTATGAAGGTTGTTGATGAATGAATTTGTGTATGTTTGAATGTTTGTGTTGTGATTGAAACT
CTGGTTTGATGGTTTGAAGTGAATAATTGTTGAATAAAAAAACTTTGGTTTTCTGTGAAATTGATTAAGC
CATGTTATTTTAATTGTTCATTGTCTTTGTGTTGTCAAATTGCGCATTTGAGGTTAAGTTTTTGGTAACG
TTTTGAACCCAACCAAATATAATACAATTCTTTATCTAATTATCGGATAATTAAATATCCAATTTTCATC
AAGTTGGATATGTCCACTTATAAGGCATTTATAACTATAATATTTTCAATTATAAATATAAATATTTGTC
GGTTGTAATTGCACACAAATTGGATAACAGTTAGATATTTTATTGAATCAAATCTAACACAATAATCGAA
ATAGATATCCATTAGATAAAACTAAACCAATTTAATATCCTAATTAAAGGTTATTTCCCTATATAATTCA
TGAGTTCGAAGTCATATTAATTTGCAGTTTTGGTCTTTTACATATAATTTTTGTAAATCCACTATTAGTT
ACACTTTAGTTTTACTAGATTATAGCCCGCGTTCGCT
Features (pLannotate 1.2.2; 9 found; start..end, strand, type, name):
    105..129     -  misc_feature   LB T-DNA repeat: left border repeat from nopaline C58 T-DNA
    221..852     +  rep_origin     oriV: incP origin of replication
    939..1043    +  promoter       AmpR promoter: bla
   1044..1904    +  CDS            AmpR: β-lactamase; bla; confers resistance to ampicillin, carbenicillin, and related antibiotics
   2075..2663    +  rep_origin     ori: high-copy-number ColE1/pMB1/pBR322/pUC origin of replication
   2999..4144    +  CDS            trfA: TRFA_ECOLX - Experimental evidence at protein level: Swiss-Prot protein existence level 1. Also involved in plasmid copy number control, promoting intermolecular coupling of protein bound iterons at oriV, which inhibits replication initiation. From Escherichia coli.
   4303..4327    -  misc_feature   RB T-DNA repeat: right border repeat from nopaline C58 T-DNA
   6261..7751    +  CDS            CYP76AD1: C76AD_BETVU - Also known as Bv2g029890_ucyh From Beta vulgaris (Sugar beet).
   7818..8642    +  CDS            DODA1: DOD1W_BETVU - Experimental evidence at transcript level: Swiss-Prot protein existence level 2. Opens the cyclic ring of dihydroxy-phenylalanine (DOPA) between carbons 4 and 5, thus producing an unstable seco-DOPA that rearranges nonenzymatically to betalamic acid. From Beta vulgaris (Sugar beet).
