[The description below was written by a language model from this plasmid's Addgene catalogue record and pLannotate feature annotations shown in this document.]
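Description:
pR2B6 is a Golden Gate (MoClo-style) Level 1 plant expression module built in the pICH47811 backbone, totalling about 10.8 kb. It holds a single complete transcription unit and is designed to occupy the R2 position when several Level 1 modules are assembled into a Level 2 vector. The backbone is propagated in E. coli under ampicillin selection (β-lactamase with its own promoter) and carries a high-copy ColE1/pUC-type origin. It also has the broad-host-range incP oriV with its trfA replication initiator, which allows maintenance in Agrobacterium. Nopaline C58-type left and right T-DNA border repeats flank the cargo region, so the module has the architecture of a binary vector as well as serving as an assembly intermediate.

The payload is the RUBY reporter driven by the promoter of the lettuce polyubiquitin 4 gene (LsUBI) and closed by the matching LsUBI terminator. RUBY is a visual reporter that converts tyrosine into red betalain pigment, so expressing tissue can be scored by eye without substrates or imaging equipment. The automated annotation detects two of its sugar beet enzyme coding sequences, CYP76AD1 and the DOPA dioxygenase DODA1, arranged in tandem on the same strand. RUBY normally also includes a glucosyltransferase, with the coding sequences joined by 2A peptides. Neither these parts nor the lettuce promoter and terminator were annotated, although unannotated sequence on either side of the two genes leaves room for them. The construct is suited to building multigene plant transformation vectors in which RUBY acts as a visible marker of transformation or expression, presumably aimed at lettuce given the regulatory elements, though the record does not state the target species.
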