Addgene plasmid #245487: pR2B6
Purpose: pL1-R2-pLsUBI-RUBY-tLsUBI (Golden Gate Level 1 module with a transcription unit expressing RUBY from the LsUBI promoter with the tLsUBI terminator for R2 position in Level 2 vector)
Depositing lab: Beth Rowan. Depositing organization: Oregon State University.
Backbone
  Vector backbone: pICH47811
  Backbone manufacturer: Sylvestre Marillonet
  Backbone size w/o insert (bp): 4968
  Total vector size (bp): 10817
  Vector type: Plant Expression
Growth in bacteria
  Bacterial resistance: Ampicillin, 100 μg/mL
  Growth temperature: 37°C
  Growth strain: DH5alpha
  Copy number: Unknown
Gene/Insert
  Gene/Insert name: pLsUBI-RUBY-tLSUBI
  Promoter: Polyubiquitin 4 gene (LOC111919935) from lettuce
  Cloning method: Golden Gate
  Sequencing primers: 5′ CGGTTTTTCAGTGACCTCTCTAAAG; 3′ tcactggaggcttggctcaag
Terms and licenses: Academic/Nonprofit Terms; Industry Terms: Not Available to Industry
How to cite: pR2B6 was a gift from Beth Rowan (Addgene plasmid # 245487 ; http://n2t.net/addgene:245487 ; RRID:Addgene_245487)
